>Addgene plasmid #58558 | p42Neo 3-F GW | depositor full sequence | sequence record 90663 | p42Neo 3-F GW sequence 8538 bps
GACGAAAGGGCCTCGTGATACGCCTATTTTTATAGGTTAATGTCATGATAATAATGGTTTCTTAGTATGA
TCCAATATCAAAGGAAATGATAGCATTGAAGGATGAGACTAATCCAATTGAGGAGTGGCAGCATATAGAA
CAGCTAAAGGGTAGTGCTGAAGGAAGCATACGATACCCCGCATGGAATGGGATAATATCACAGGAGGTAC
TAGACTACCTTTCATCCTACATAAATAGACGCATATAAGTACGCATTTAAGCATAAACACGCACTATGCC
GTTCTTCTCATGTATATATATATACAGGCAACACGCAGATATAGGTGCGACGTGAACAGTGAGCTGTATG
TGCGCAGCTCGCGTTGCATTTTCGGAAGCGCTCGTTTTCGGAAACGCTTTGAAGTTCCTATTCCGAAGTT
CCTATTCTCTAGAAAGTATAGGAACTTCAGAGCGCTTTTGAAAACCAAAAGCGCTCTGAAGACGCACTTT
CAAAAAACCAAAAACGCACCGGACTGTAACGAGCTACTAAAATATTGCGAATACCGCTTCCACAAACATT
GCTCAAAAGTATCTCTTTGCTATATATCTCTGTGCTATATCCCTATATAACCTACCCATCCACCTTTCGC
TCCTTGAACTTGCATCTAAACTCGACCTCTACATTTTTTATGTTTATCTCTAGTATTACTCTTTAGACAA
AAAAATTGTAGTAAGAACTATTCATAGAGTGAATCGAAAACAATACGAAAATGTAAACATTTCCTATACG
TAGTATATAGAGACAAAATAGAAGAAACCGTTCATAATTTTCTGACCAATGAAGAATCATCAACGCTATC
ACTTTCTGTTCACAAAGTATGCGCAATCCACATCGGTATAGAATATAATCGGGGATGCCTTTATCTTGAA
AAAATGCACCCGCAGCTTCGCTAGTAATCAGTAAACGCGGGAAGTGGAGTCAGGCTTTTTTTATGGAAGA
GAAAATAGACACCAAAGTAGCCTTCTTCTAACCTTAACGGACCTACAGTGCAAAAAGTTATCAAGAGACT
GCATTATAGAGCGCACAAAGGAGAAAAAAAGTAATCTAAGATGCTTTGTTAGAAAAATAGCGCTCTCGGG
ATGCATTTTTGTAGAACAAAAAAGAAGTATAGATTCTTTGTTGGTAAAATAGCGCTCTCGCGTTGCATTT
CTGTTCTGTAAAAATGCAGCTCAGATTCTTTGTTTGAAAAATTAGCGCTCTCGCGTTGCATTTTTGTTTT
ACAAAAATGAAGCACAGATTCTTCGTTGGTAAAATAGCGCTTTCGCGTTGCATTTCTGTTCTGTAAAAAT
GCAGCTCAGATTCTTTGTTTGAAAAATTAGCGCTCTCGCGTTGCATTTTTGTTCTACAAAATGAAGCACA
GATGCTTCGTTCAGGTGGCACTTTTCGGGGAAATGTGCGCGGAACCCCTATTTGTTTATTTTTCTAAATA
CATTCAAATATGTATCCGCTCATGAGACAATAACCCTGATAAATGCTTCAATAATATTGAAAAAGGAAGA
GTATGAGTATTCAACATTTCCGTGTCGCCCTTATTCCCTTTTTTGCGGCATTTTGCCTTCCTGTTTTTGC
TCACCCAGAAACGCTGGTGAAAGTAAAAGATGCTGAAGATCAGTTGGGTGCACGAGTGGGTTACATCGAA
CTGGATCTCAACAGCGGTAAGATCCTTGAGAGTTTTCGCCCCGAAGAACGTTTTCCAATGATGAGCACTT
TTAAAGTTCTGCTATGTGGCGCGGTATTATCCCGTATTGACGCCGGGCAAGAGCAACTCGGTCGCCGCAT
ACACTATTCTCAGAATGACTTGGTTGAGTACTCACCAGTCACAGAAAAGCATCTTACGGATGGCATGACA
GTAAGAGAATTATGCAGTGCTGCCATAACCATGAGTGATAACACTGCGGCCAACTTACTTCTGACAACGA
TCGGAGGACCGAAGGAGCTAACCGCTTTTTTGCACAACATGGGGGATCATGTAACTCGCCTTGATCGTTG
GGAACCGGAGCTGAATGAAGCCATACCAAACGACGAGCGTGACACCACGATGCCTGTAGCAATGGCAACA
ACGTTGCGCAAACTATTAACTGGCGAACTACTTACTCTAGCTTCCCGGCAACAATTAATAGACTGGATGG
AGGCGGATAAAGTTGCAGGACCACTTCTGCGCTCGGCCCTTCCGGCTGGCTGGTTTATTGCTGATAAATC
TGGAGCCGGTGAGCGTGGGTCTCGCGGTATCATTGCAGCACTGGGGCCAGATGGTAAGCCCTCCCGTATC
GTAGTTATCTACACGACGGGGAGTCAGGCAACTATGGATGAACGAAATAGACAGATCGCTGAGATAGGTG
CCTCACTGATTAAGCATTGGTAACTGTCAGACCAAGTTTACTCATATATACTTTAGATTGATTTAAAACT
TCATTTTTAATTTAAAAGGATCTAGGTGAAGATCCTTTTTGATAATCTCATGACCAAAATCCCTTAACGT
GAGTTTTCGTTCCACTGAGCGTCAGACCCCGTAGAAAAGATCAAAGGATCTTCTTGAGATCCTTTTTTTC
TGCGCGTAATCTGCTGCTTGCAAACAAAAAAACCACCGCTACCAGCGGTGGTTTGTTTGCCGGATCAAGA
GCTACCAACTCTTTTTCCGAAGGTAACTGGCTTCAGCAGAGCGCAGATACCAAATACTGTCCTTCTAGTG
TAGCCGTAGTTAGGCCACCACTTCAAGAACTCTGTAGCACCGCCTACATACCTCGCTCTGCTAATCCTGT
TACCAGTGGCTGCTGCCAGTGGCGATAAGTCGTGTCTTACCGGGTTGGACTCAAGACGATAGTTACCGGA
TAAGGCGCAGCGGTCGGGCTGAACGGGGGGTTCGTGCACACAGCCCAGCTTGGAGCGAACGACCTACACC
GAACTGAGATACCTACAGCGTGAGCTATGAGAAAGCGCCACGCTTCCCGAAGGGAGAAAGGCGGACAGGT
ATCCGGTAAGCGGCAGGGTCGGAACAGGAGAGCGCACGAGGGAGCTTCCAGGGGGAAACGCCTGGTATCT
TTATAGTCCTGTCGGGTTTCGCCACCTCTGACTTGAGCGTCGATTTTTGTGATGCTCGTCAGGGGGGCGG
AGCCTATGGAAAAACGCCAGCAACGCGGCCTTTTTACGGTTCCTGGCCTTTTGCTGGCCTTTTGCTCACA
TGTTCTTTCCTGCGTTATCCCCTGATTCTGTGGATAACCGTATTACCGCCTTTGAGTGAGCTGATACCGC
TCGCCGCAGCCGAACGACCGAGCGCAGCGAGTCAGTGAGCGAGGAAGCGGAAGAGCGCCCAATACGCAAA
CCGCCTCTCCCCGCGCGTTGGCCGATTCATTAATGCAGCTGGCACGACAGGTTTCCCGACTGGAAAGCGG
GCAGTGAGCGCAACGCAATTAATGTGAGTTACCTCACTCATTAGGCACCCCAGGCTTTACACTTTATGCT
TCCGGCTCCTATGTTGTGTGGAATTGTGAGCGGATAACAATTTCACACAGGAAACAGCTATGACCATGAT
TACGCCAAGCGCGCAATTAACCCTCACTAAAGGGAACAAAAGCTGGAGCTCCACCGCGGTGGCGGCCGCT
CTAGAACTAGTGGATCCCCCGATTACGCCAAGCTATCAACTTTGTATAGAAAAGTTGAACGAGAAACGTA
AAATGATATAAATATCAATATATTAAATTAGATTTTGCATAAAAAACAGACTACATAATACTGTAAAACA
CAACATATCCAGTCACTATGGTCGACCGACAGCCTTCCAAATGTTCTTCTCAAACGGAATCGTCGTATCC
AGCCTACTCGCTATTGTCCTCAATGCCGTATTAAATCATAAAAAGAAATAAGAAAAAGAGGTGCGAGCCT
CTTTTTTGTGTGACAAAATAAAAACATCTACCTATTCATATACGCTAGTGTCATAGTCCTGAAAATCATC
TGCATCAAGAACAATTTCACAACTCTTATACTTTTCTCTTACAAGTCGTTCGGCTTCATCTGGATTTTCA
GCCTCTATACTTACTAAACGTGATAAAGTTTCTGTAATTTCTACTGTATCGACCTGCAGACTGGCTGTGT
ATAAGGGAGCCTGACATTTATATTCCCCAGAACATCAGGTTAATGGCGTTTTTGATGTCATTTTCGCGGT
GGCTGAGATCAGCCACTTCTTCCCCGATAACGGAGACCGGCACACTGGCCATATCGGTGGTCATCATGCG
CCAGCTTTCATCCCCGATATGCACCACCGGGTAAAGTTCACGGGAGACTTTATCTGACAGCAGACGTGCA
CTGGCCAGGGGGATCACCATCCGTCGCCCGGGCGTGTCAATAATATCACTCTGTACATCCACAAACAGAC
GATAACGGCTCTCTCTTTTATAGGTGTAAACCTTAAACTGCATTTCACCAGCCCCTGTTCTCGTCAGCAA
AAGAGCCGTTCATTTCAATAAACCGGGCGACCTCAGCCATCCCTTCCTGATTTTCCGCTTTCCAGCGTTC
GGCACGCAGACGACGGGCTTCATTCTGCATGGTTGTGCTTACCAGACCGGAGATATTGACATCATATATG
CCTTGAGCAACTGATAGCTGTCGCTGTCAACTGTCACTGTAATACGCTGCTTCATAGCATACCTCTTTTT
GACATACTTCGGGTATACATATCAGTATATATTCTTATACCGCAAAAATCAGCGCGCAAATACGCATACT
GTTATCTGGCTTTTAGTAAGCCGGATCCACGCGGCGTTTACGCCCCCCCTGCCACTCATCGCAGTACTGT
TGTAATTCATTAAGCATTCTGCCGACATGGAAGCCATCACAAACGGCATGATGAACCTGAATCGCCAGCG
GCATCAGCACCTTGTCGCCTTGCGTATAATATTTGCCCATGGTGAAAACGGGGGCGAAGAAGTTGTCCAT
ATTGGCCACGTTTAAATCAAAACTGGTGAAACTCACCCAGGGATTGGCTGAGACGAAAAACATATTCTCA
ATAAACCCTTTAGGGAAATAGGCCAGGTTTTCACCGTAACACGCCACATCTTGCGAATATATGTGTAGAA
ACTGCCGGAAATCGTCGTGGTATTCACTCCAGAGCGATGAAAACGTTTCAGTTTGCTCATGGAAAACGGT
GTAACAAGGGTGAACACTATCCCATATCACCAGCTCACCGTCTTTCATTGCCATACGGAATTCCGGATGA
GCATTCATCAGGCGGGCAAGAATGTGAATAAAGGCCGGATAAAACTTGTGCTTATTTTTCTTTACGGTCT
TTAAAAAGGCCGTAATATCCAGCTGAACGGTCTGGTTATAGGTACATTGAGCAACTGACTGAAATGCCTC
AAAATGTTCTTTACGATGCCATTGGGATATATCAACGGTGGTATATCCAGTGATTTTTTTCTCCATTTTA
GCTTCCTTAGCTCCTGAAAATCTCGATAACTCAAAAAATACGCCCGGTAGTGATCTTATTTCATTATGGT
GAAAGTTGGAACCTCTTACGTGCCGATCAACGTCTCATTTTCGCCAAAAGTTGGCCCAGGGCTTCCCGGT
ATCAACAGGGACACCAGGATTTATTTATTCTGCGAAGTGATCTTCCGTCACAGGTATTTATTCGGCGCAA
AGTGCGTCGGGTGATGCTGCCAACTTACGGCCGCCATAGTGACTGGATATGTTGTGTTTTACAGTATTAT
GTAGTCTGTTTTTTATGCAAAATCTAATTTAATATATTGATATTTATATCATTTTACGTTTCTCGTTCAA
CTTTATTATACATAGTTGATAATTCACTGGCCGTCGGGGCTGCAGGAATTCGATATCAAGCTTATCGATA
CCGTCGACCTCGAGTCATGTAATTAGTTATGTCACGCTTACATTCACGCCCTCCCCCCACATCCGCTCTA
ACCGAAAAGGAAGGAGTTAGACAACCTGAAGTCTAGGTCCCTATTTATTTTTTTATAGTTATGTTAGTAT
TAAGAACGTTATTTATATTTCAAATTTTTCTTTTTTTTCTGTACAGACGCGTGTACGCATGTAACATTAT
ACTGAAAACCTTGCTTGAGAAGGTTTTGGGACGCTCGAAGGCTTTAATTTGCGGCCGGTACCCAATTCGC
CCTATAGTGAGTCGTATTACGCGCGCTCACTGGCCGTCGTTTTACAACGTCGTGACTGGGAAAACCCTGG
CGTTACCCAACTTAATCGCCTTGCAGCACATCCCCCTTTCGCCAGCTGGCGTAATAGCGAAGAGGCCCGC
ACCGATCGCCCTTCCCAACAGTTGCGCAGCCTGAATGGCGAATGGCGCG
[124 nt withheld, positions 6350-6473]
C
[91 nt withheld, positions 6475-6565]
A
[49 nt withheld, positions 6567-6615]
CCTTTGACGTTGGAGTCCACGTTCTTT
[37 nt withheld, positions 6643-6679]
ACCCTATCTCGGTCTATTCTTTTGATTTATAAGGGATTTTGCCGATTTCGGCCTATTGGTTAAAAAATGA
GCTGATTTAACAAAAATTTAACGCGAATTTTAACAAAATATTAACGTTTACAATTTCCTGATGCGGTATT
TTCTCCTTACGCATCTGTGCGGTATTTCACACCGCATAGCTAGTGGATCTGATATCATCGATGAATTCGA
GCTCGTTTTCGACACTGGATGGCGGCGTTAGTATCGAATCGACAGCAGTATAGCGACCAGCATTCACATA
CGATTGACGCATGATATTACTTTCTGCGCACTTAACTTCGCATCTGGGCAGATGATGTCGAGGCGAAAAA
AAATATAAATCACGCTAACATTTGATTAAAATAGAACAACTACAATATAAAAAAACTATACAAATGACAA
GTTCTTGAAAACAAGAATCTTTTTATTGTCAGTACTGATTAGAAAAACTCATCGAGCATCAAATGAAACT
GCAATTTATTCATATCAGGATTATCAATACCATATTTTTGAAAAAGCCGTTTCTGTAATGAAGGAGAAAA
CTCACCGAGGCAGTTCCATAGGATGGCAAGATCCTGGTATCGGTCTGCGATTCCGACTCGTCCAACATCA
ATACAACCTATTAATTTCCCCTCGTCAAAAATAAGGTTATCAAGTGAGAAATCACCATGAGTGACGACTG
AATCCGGTGAGAATGGCAAAAGCTTATGCATTTCTTTCCAGACTTGTTCAACAGGCCAGCCATTACGCTC
GTCATCAAAATCACTCGCATCAACCAAACCGTTATTCATTCGTGATTGCGCCTGAGCGAGACGAAATACG
CGATCGCTGTTAAAAGGACAATTACAAACAGGAATCGAATGCAACCGGCGCAGGAACACTGCCAGCGCAT
CAACAATATTTTCACCTGAATCAGGATATTCTTCTAATACCTGGAATGCTGTTTTGCCGGGGATCGCAGT
GGTGAGTAACCATGCATCATCAGGAGTACGGATAAAATGCTTGATGGTCGGAAGAGGCATAAATTCCGTC
AGCCAGTTTAGTCTGACCATCTCATCTGTAACATCATTGGCAACGCTACCTTTGCCATGTTTCAGAAACA
ACTCTGGCGCATCGGGCTTCCCATACAATCGATAGATTGTCGCACCTGATTGCCCGACATTATCGCGAGC
CCATTTATACCCATATAAATCAGCATCCATGTTGGAATTTAATCGCGGCCTCGAAACGTGAGTCTTTTCC
TTACCCATATGGTTGTTTATGTTCGGATGTGATGTGAGAACTGTATCCTAGCAAGATTTTAAAAGGAAGT
ATATGAAAGAAGAACCTCAGTGGCAAATCCTAACCTTTTATATTTCTCTACAGGGGCGCGGCGTGGGGAC
AATTCAACGCGTCTGTGAGGGGAGCGTTTCCCTGCTCGCAGGTCTGCAGCGAGGAGCCGTAATTTTTGCT
TCGCGCCGTGCGGCCATCAAAATGTATGGATGCAAATGATTATACATGGGGATGTATGGGCTAAATGTAC
GGGCGACAGTCACATCATGCCCCTGAGCTGCGCACGTCAAGACTGTCAAGGAGGGTATTCTGGGCCTCCA
TGTCGCTGGCCGGGTGACCCGGCGGGGACAAGGCAAGCTAAACAAGATCTTGAAAAGCTGTGGTATGGTG
CACTCTCAGTACAATCTGCTCTGATGCCGCATAGTTAAGCCAGCCCCGACACCCGCCAACACCCGCTGAC
GCGCCCTGACGGGCTTGTCTGCTCCCGGCATCCGCTTACAGACAAGCTGTGACCGTCTCCGGGAGCTGCA
TGTGTCAGAGGTTTTCACCGTCATCACCGAAACGCGCGA
Features (pLannotate 1.2.2; 29 found; start..end, strand, type, name):
     69..1411    +  rep_origin     2μ ori: yeast 2μ plasmid origin of replication
   1438..1542    +  promoter       AmpR promoter: bla
   1543..2403    +  CDS            AmpR: β-lactamase; bla; confers resistance to ampicillin, carbenicillin, and related antibiotics
   2574..3162    +  rep_origin     ori: high-copy-number ColE1/pMB1/pBR322/pUC origin of replication
   3345..3437    +  CDS            lacI (fragment): lac repressor; lacI; The lac repressor binds to the lac operator to inhibit transcription in E. coli. This inhibition can be relieved by adding lactose or isopropyl-β-D-thiogalactopyranoside (IPTG).
   3450..3471    +  protein_bind   CAP binding site: CAP binding activates transcription in the presence of cAMP. E. coli catabolite activator protein
   3486..3516    +  promoter       lac promoter: promoter for the E. coli lac operon
   3524..3540    +  protein_bind   lac operator: The lac repressor binds to the lac operator to inhibit transcription in E. coli. This inhibition can be relieved by adding lactose or isopropyl-β-D-thiogalactopyranoside (IPTG). lac repressor encoded by lacI
   3585..3603    +  promoter       T3 promoter: promoter for bacteriophage T3 RNA polymerase
   3616..3661    +  misc_feature   MCS (fragment): pBluescript multiple cloning site
   3677..3697    +  protein_bind   attB4: mutant version of attB; core recombination site for the Gateway® BP reaction BP Clonase™
   3681..3800    +  protein_bind   attR1: mutant version of attR; recombination site for the Gateway® LR reaction LR Clonase™
   3955..4107    -  CDS            dpnD (fragment): DPND_STRPN - Protein predicted: Swiss-Prot protein existence level 4. From Streptococcus pneumoniae serotype 4 (strain ATCC BAA-334 / TIGR4).
   4151..4453    -  CDS            ccdB: CCDB_ECOLI - Also known as G, letB, letD. Experimental evidence at protein level: Swiss-Prot protein existence level 1. Toxic component of a type II toxin-antitoxin (TA) system, functioning in plasmid maintainence. Responsible for the post- segregational killing (PSK) of plasmid-free cells, also referred to as a plasmid addiction system. Half-life of over 2 hours. Cell killing by CcdB is accompanied by filamentation, defects in chromosome and plasmid segregation, defects in cell division, formation of anucleate cells, decreased DNA synthesis and plasmid loss. Interferes with the activity of DN
   4458..4616    -  CDS            ccdA (fragment): CCDA_ECO57 - Also known as H, letA. Experimental evidence at protein level: Swiss-Prot protein existence level 1. Antitoxin component of a type II toxin-antitoxin (TA) system which inhibits the post-segregational killing (PSK) of plasmid-free cells, also referred to as a plasmid addiction system. Binds to and blocks the activity of CcdB; will also remove bound CcdB protein from the CcdB-GyrA complex by forming a CcdA-CcdB complex, a process termed rejuvenation. Functions as a transcriptional corepressor for the ccdAB operon, repression also requires CcdB (By similarity). From Escherichia coli
   4798..5456    -  CDS            CmR: chloramphenicol acetyltransferase; cat; confers resistance to chloramphenicol
   5457..5559    -  promoter       cat promoter: promoter of the E. coli cat gene encoding chloramphenicol acetyltransferase
   5705..5828    -  protein_bind   attR3: mutant version of attR; recombination site for the Gateway® LR reaction LR Clonase™
   5847..5894    +  misc_feature   MCS (fragment): pBluescript multiple cloning site
   5895..6142    +  terminator     CYC1 terminator: S. cerevisiae CYC1; transcription terminator for CYC1
   6161..6179    -  promoter       T7 promoter: promoter for bacteriophage T7 RNA polymerase
   6187..6342    +  CDS            lacZα (fragment): LacZα fragment of β-galactosidase; lacZ fragment
   6350..6805    +  rep_origin     f1 ori (sequence partly withheld): f1 bacteriophage origin of replication; arrow indicates direction of (+) strand synthesis
   6806..6857    -  misc_feature   bom (fragment): basis of mobility region from pBR322
   6935..7132    -  terminator     TEF terminator: Ashbya gossypii TEF terminator
   7138..7947    -  CDS            KanR: aminoglycoside phosphotransferase; aph(3')-Ia; confers resistance to kanamycin
   7950..8293    -  promoter       TEF promoter: Ashbya gossypii TEF promoter
   8353..8402    -  misc_feature   bom (fragment): basis of mobility region from pBR322
   8504..1       -  CDS            rop (fragment) (across the origin): Rop protein, which maintains plasmids at low copy number; rop
