[The description below was written by a language model from this plasmid's Addgene catalogue record and pLannotate feature annotations shown in this document.]
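Description:
p42Neo 3-F GW is an empty yeast expression backbone of 8,538 bp derived from the multicopy shuttle vector pRS426. It has been modified to accept three DNA fragments at once by multisite Gateway recombination. The yeast 2μ origin maintains it at high copy in Saccharomyces cerevisiae. Selection in yeast relies on a KanMX-type cassette, in which an aminoglycoside phosphotransferase gene sits between the Ashbya gossypii TEF promoter and terminator and confers G418 resistance. The catalogue lists the selectable marker as "Gentamicin", but the stated purpose and the annotated cassette both point to G418 (geneticin). No auxotrophic marker is annotated, so the drug cassette appears to serve in place of one. This would make the plasmid usable in prototrophic or wild strains, although the record does not say so explicitly. In E. coli the plasmid replicates from a high-copy ColE1/pUC-type origin with ampicillin resistance, and an f1 origin is also present.

The destination cassette lies within remnants of the pBluescript polylinker, between the T3 and T7 promoters. It is bounded by attR-type sites, which the automated annotation labels attR1 (overlapping an attB4 core) and attR3; the first is probably an attR4-type site, as is usual for three-fragment designs. Between these sites are the ccdB toxin gene and a chloramphenicol resistance gene. The unrecombined vector must therefore be propagated in a ccdB-tolerant strain, while ccdB counterselects against non-recombinant plasmids after the LR reaction. No yeast promoter is annotated upstream of the cassette, so the promoter would presumably be supplied as one of the three entry fragments. A CYC1 terminator lies immediately downstream to end transcription. The vector is intended for modular assembly of yeast expression constructs, such as promoter, coding sequence and tag combinations.
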