Addgene plasmid #58558: p42Neo 3-F GW
Purpose: (Empty Backbone) Multicopy with G418 resistance marker for triple Gateway insertion
Depositing lab: Leonid Kruglyak. Depositing organization: Princeton University.
Backbone
  Vector backbone: pRS426
  Backbone size (bp): 8538
  Modifications to backbone: Insertion of 3-fragment Gateway cassette and G418 resistance gene
  Vector type: Yeast Expression
  Selectable markers: Gentamicin
Growth in bacteria
  Bacterial resistance: Chloramphenicol and Ampicillin, 25 & 100 μg/mL
  Growth temperature: 37°C
  Growth strain: ccdB Survival
  Copy number: High Copy
Gene/Insert
  Cloning method: Restriction Enzyme
Terms and licenses: Academic/Nonprofit Terms; Industry Terms: Not Available to Industry
How to cite: p42Neo 3-F GW was a gift from Leonid Kruglyak (Addgene plasmid # 58558 ; http://n2t.net/addgene:58558 ; RRID:Addgene_58558)
