>Addgene plasmid #58558 | p42Neo 3-F GW | addgene partial sequence | sequence record 95452 | ccdB-Fwd 5'-GCATGATGACCACCGATATG-3'
CTGGGGAATATAAATGTCAGGCTCCCTTATACACAGCCAGTCTGCAGGTCGATACAGTAGAAATTACAGA
AACTTTATCACGTTTAGTAAGTATAGAGGCTGAAAATCCAGATGAAGCCGAACGACTTGTAAGAGAAAAG
TATAAGAGTTGTGAAATTGTTCTTGATGCAGATGATTTTCAGGACTATGACACTAGCGTATATGAATAGG
TAGATGTTTTTATTTTGTCACACAAAAAAGAGGCTCGCACCTCTTTTTCTTATTTCTTTTTATGATTTAA
TACGGCATTGAGGACAATAGCGAGTAGGCTGGATACGACGATTCCGTTTGAGAAGAACATTTGGAAGGCT
GTCGGTCGACCATAGTGACTGGATATGTTGTGTTTTACAGTATTATGTAGTCTGTTTTTTATGCAAAATC
TAATTTAATATATTGATATTTATATCATTTTACGTTTCTCGTTCAACTTTTCTATACAAAGTTGATAGCT
TGGCGTAATCGGGGGATCCACTAGTTCTAGAGCGGCCGCCACCGCGGTGGAGCTCCAGCTTTTGTTCCCT
TTAGTGAGGGTTAATTGCGCGCTTGGCGTAATCATGGTCATAGCTGTTTCCTGTGTGAAATTGTTATCCG
CTCACAATTCCACACAACATACGAGCCGGAAGCATAAAGTGT
