>Addgene plasmid #58558 | p42Neo 3-F GW | addgene partial sequence | sequence record 95453 | CAT-R 5'-GCAACTGACTGAAATGCCTC-3'
CGGTGGTATATCCAGTGATTTTTTTCTCCATTTTAGCTTCCTTAGCTCCTGAAAATCTCGATAACTCAAA
AAATACGCCCGGTAGTGATCTTATTTCATTATGGTGAAAGTTGGAACCTCTTACGTGCCGATCAACGTCT
CATTTTCGCCAAAAGTTGGCCCAGGGCTTCCCGGTATCAACAGGGACACCAGGATTTATTTATTCTGCGA
AGTGATCTTCCGTCACAGGTATTTATTCGGCGCAAAGTGCGTCGGGTGATGCTGCCAACTTACGGCCGCC
ATAGTGACTGGATATGTTGTGTTTTACAGTATTATGTAGTCTGTTTTTTATGCAAAATCTAATTTAATAT
ATTGATATTTATATCATTTTACGTTTCTCGTTCAACTTTATTATACATAGTTGATAATTCACTGGCCGTC
GGGGCTGCAGGAATTCGATATCAAGCTTATCGATACCGTCGACCTCGAGTCATGTAATTAGTTATGTCAC
GCTTACATTCACGCCCTCCCCCCACATCCGCTCTAACCGAAAAGGAAGGAGTTAGACAACCTGAAGTCTA
